Addgene plasmid #146336: pAc5.1B-lambdaN-HA-DmAGO1-I716A-siRNAres_F
Purpose: Insect Expression of DmAGO1-I716A-siRNAres
Depositing lab: Elisa Izaurralde. Depositing organization: Max Planck Institute for Developmental Biology. Publication: A C-terminal silencing domain in GW182 is essential for miRNA function. Eulalio A, Helms S, Fritzsch C, Fauser M, Izaurralde E. RNA. 2009 Jun;15(6):1067-77. doi: 10.1261/rna.1605509. Epub 2009 Apr 21. PubMed 19383769.
Backbone
  Vector backbone: Unknown
  Vector type: Insect Expression
Growth in bacteria
  Bacterial resistance: Ampicillin, 100 μg/mL
  Growth temperature: 37°C
  Growth strain: DH5alpha
  Copy number: Low Copy
Gene/Insert
  Gene/Insert name: DmAGO1-I716A-siRNAres
  Species: D. melanogaster (fly)
  Mutation: variation with 2 non silent mutations compared to the sequence given by NCBI:NM_166020.1
  Entrez Gene: AGO1 (a.k.a. Dmel_CG6671, AGO-1, Ago, Ago-1, Ago1, Agp1, CG6671, Dm Ago1, DmAgo1, Dmel\CG6671, MRE20, ago-1, ago1, ago1-1, anon-WO0257455.29, argonaute1, dAGO1, dAgo1, dmAgo1, l(2)04845, l(2)4845, l(2)k00208, l(2)k08121)
  Cloning method: Unknown
Terms and licenses: Academic/Nonprofit Terms; Industry Terms: Not Available to Industry
Depositor comments: Plasmids from this collection were made available to the research community and donated after the lab closed. Please note that the sequence provided by the depositing laboratory may be theoretical/predicted or based on Sanger sequencing results. There may be discrepancies between sequencing results obtained by Addgene and the depositor sequence. If an Addgene verified sequence is not available, please contact before placing your order to request that our lab fully sequence the plasmid.
How to cite: pAc5.1B-lambdaN-HA-DmAGO1-I716A-siRNAres_F was a gift from Elisa Izaurralde (Addgene plasmid # 146336 ; http://n2t.net/addgene:146336 ; RRID:Addgene_146336)
