[The description below was written by a language model from this plasmid's Addgene catalogue record and pLannotate feature annotations shown in this document.]
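Description:
pAc5.1B-lambdaN-HA-DmAGO1-I716A-siRNAres_F is an 8,410 nt insect expression plasmid for producing a tagged mutant of Drosophila melanogaster Argonaute 1 (AGO1) in fly cells. The catalogue lists the backbone as unknown, although the name and annotated features point to a pAc5.1B-type vector. It is propagated in E. coli through a ColE1/pUC-type origin and selected with ampicillin via the bla gene and its own promoter; the record nevertheless lists it as low copy. Short fragments annotated as a tetracycline resistance gene and SV40 large T antigen appear to be non-functional backbone remnants.

Expression is driven by the constitutive Drosophila actin 5C promoter and terminated by an SV40 polyadenylation signal. The open reading frame begins with a short fragment of bacteriophage lambda N protein, followed by an HA epitope and then the AGO1 coding sequence. The annotation software labelled this coding sequence by homology as rat Ago2, but the catalogue identifies it as fly AGO1. The lambdaN peptide binds BoxB RNA hairpins, so the fusion can be tethered to a BoxB-containing reporter mRNA to test silencing activity independently of miRNA guidance, while HA permits detection or immunoprecipitation. A vector-encoded V5 tag lies downstream of the insert; the record does not show whether it is translated in frame.

The insert carries the I716A substitution, and the "siRNAres" label indicates a version made resistant to an RNAi trigger, presumably so it can be expressed in cells depleted of endogenous AGO1 for complementation assays. The record notes two non-silent differences from the NCBI reference sequence. The associated study concerns GW182 and miRNA-mediated silencing. The depositor sequence may be theoretical rather than fully verified.
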