Features (pLannotate 1.2.2; 11 found; start..end, strand, type, name):
     56..2568    +  promoter       Ac5 promoter: Drosophila melanogaster actin 5C promoter
   2589..2654    +  CDS            N (fragment): REGN_LAMBD - Experimental evidence at protein level: Swiss-Prot protein existence level 1. Plays a role as a transcriptional antitermination factor that allows the virus to initiate its lytic phase. Activates expression of the delayed viral early genes by modifying host RNA polymerase (RNAP) into a form that is resistant to termination signals. This antitermination function requires the host NusA protein which serves to stabilize the interaction between antitermination protein N and host RNA polymerase. From Escherichia phage lambda (Bacteriophage lambda).
   2685..2711    +  CDS            3xHA (fragment): three tandem HA epitope tags
   3060..5663    +  CDS            Ago2: AGO2_RAT - Also known as Eif2c2. Experimental evidence at protein level: Swiss-Prot protein existence level 1. Required for RNA-mediated gene silencing (RNAi) by the RNA- induced silencing complex (RISC). The 'minimal RISC' appears to include AGO2 bound to a short guide RNA such as a microRNA (miRNA) or short interfering RNA (siRNA). These guide RNAs direct RISC to complementary mRNAs that are targets for RISC-mediated gene silencing. The precise mechanism of gene silencing depends on the degree of complementarity between the miRNA or siRNA and its target. Binding of RISC to a perfectly comple
   5695..5736    +  CDS            V5 tag: epitope tag from simian virus 5
   5836..5970    -  polyA_signal   SV40 poly(A) signal: SV40 polyadenylation signal
   5993..6077    -  CDS            large T antigen (fragment): large T antigen from SV40 (simian virus 40)
   6078..6548    +  CDS            TcR (fragment): tetracycline efflux protein; tet; confers resistance to tetracycline
   6592..7180    -  rep_origin     ori: high-copy-number ColE1/pMB1/pBR322/pUC origin of replication
   7351..8211    -  CDS            AmpR: β-lactamase; bla; confers resistance to ampicillin, carbenicillin, and related antibiotics
   8212..8316    -  promoter       AmpR promoter: bla
>Addgene plasmid #146336 | pAc5.1B-lambdaN-HA-DmAGO1-I716A-siRNAres_F | depositor full sequence | sequence record 288781 | Full Sequence
CTTCAAGGAATTAATTCTATATTCTAAAAACACAAATGATACTTCTAAAAAAAATCATGAATGGCATCAA
CTCTGAATCAAATCTTTGCAGATGCACCTACTTCTCATTTCCACTGTCACATCATTTTTCCAGATCTCGC
TGCCTGTTATGTGGCCCACAAACCAAGACACGTTTTATGGCCATTAAAGCTGGCTGATCGTCGCCAAACA
CCAAATACATATCAATATGTACATTCGAGAAAGAAGCGATCAAAGAAGCGTCTTCGGGCGAGTAGGAGAA
TGCGGAGGAGAAGGAGAACGAGCTGATCTAGTATCTCTCCACAATCCAATGCCAACTGACCAACTGGCCA
TATTCGGAGCAATTTGAAGCCAATTTCCATCGCCTGGCGATCGCTCCATTCTTGGCTATATGTTTTTCAC
CGTTCCCGGGGCCATTTTCAAAGACTCGTCGGTAAGATAAGATTGTGTCACTCGCTGTCTCTCTTCATTT
GTCGAAGAATGCTGAGGAATTTCGCGATGACGTCGGCGAGTATTTTGAAGAATGAGAATAATTTGTATTT
ATACGAAAATCAGTTAGTGGAATTTTCTACAAAAACATGTTATCTATAGATAATTTTGTTGCAAAATATG
TTGACTATGACAAAGATTGTATGTATATACCTTTAATGTATTCTCATTTTCTTATGTATTTATAATGGCA
ATGATGATACTGATGATATTTTAAGATGATGCCAGACCACAGGCTGATTTCTGCGTCTTTTGCCGAACGC
AGTGCATGTGCGGTTGTTGTTTTTTGGAATAGTTTCAATTTTCGGACTGTCCGCTTTGATTTCAGTTTCT
TGGCTTATTCAAAAAGCAAAGTAAAGCCAAAAAAGCGAGATGGCAATACCAAATGCGGCAAAACGGTAGT
GGAAGGAAAGGGGTGCGGGGCAGCGGAAGGAAGGGTGGGGCGGGGCGTGGCGGGGTCTGTGGCTGGGCGC
GACGTCACCGACGTTGGAGCCACTCCTTTGACCATGTGTGCGTGTGTGTATTATTCGTGTCTCGCCACTC
GCCGGTTGTTTTTTTCTTTTTATCTCGCTCTCTCTAGCGCCATCTCGTACGCATGCTCAACGCACCGCAT
GTTGCCGTGTCCTTTATGCGTCATTTTGGCTCGAAATAGGCAATTATTTAAACAAAGATTAGTCAACGAA
AACGCTAAAATAAATAAGTCTACAATATGGTTACTTATTGCCATGTGTGTGCAGCCAACGATAGCAACAA
AAGCAACAACACAGTGGCTTTCCCTCTTTCACTTTTTGTTTGCAAGCGCGTGCGAGCAAGACGGCACGAC
CGGCAAACGCAATTACGCTGACAAAGAGCAGACGAAGTTTTGGCCGAAAAACATCAAGGCGCCTGATACG
AATGCATTTGCAATAACAATTGCGATATTTAATATTGTTTATGAAGCTGTTTGACTTCAAAACACACAAA
AAAAAAAATAAAACAAATTATTTGAAAGAGAATTAGGAATCGGACAGCTTATCGTTACGGGCTAACAGCA
CACCGAGACGAAATAGCTTACCTGACGTCACAGCCTCTGGAAGAACTGCCGCCAAGCAGAGAGAGAGAGA
AAAAGAGGGAGAGCAGCTTAGACCGCATGTGCTTGTGTGTGAGGCGTCTCTCTCTTCGTCTCCTGTTTGC
GCAAACGCATAGACTGCACTGAGAAAATCGATTACCTATTTTTTATGAATGAATATTTGCACTATTACTA
TTCAAAACTATTAAGATAGCAATCACATTCAATAGCCAAATACTATACCACCTGAGCGATGCAACGAAAT
GATCAATTTGAGCAAAAATGCTGCATATTTAGGACGGCATCATTATAGAAATGCTTCTTGCTGTGTACTT
TTCTCTCGTCTGGCAGCTGTTTCGCCGTTATTGTTAAAACCGGCTTAAGTTAGGTGTGTTTTCTACGACT
AGTGATGCCCCTACTAGAAGATGTGTGTTGCACAAATGTCCCTGAATAACCAATTTGAAGTGCAGATAGC
AGTAAACGTAAGCTAATATGAATATTATTTAACTGTAATGTTTTAATATCGCTGGACATTACTAATAAAC
CCACTATAAACACATGTACATATGTATGTTTTGGCATACAATGAGTAGTTGGGGAAAAAATGTGTAAAAG
CACCGTGACCATCACAGCATAAAGATAACCAGCTGAAGTATCGAATATGAGTAACCCCCAAATTGAATCA
CATGCCGCAACTGATAGGACCCATGGAAGTACACTCTTCATGGCGATATACAAGACACACACAAGCACGA
ACACCCAGTTGCGGAGGAAATTCTCCGTAAATGAAAACCCAATCGGCGAACAATTCATACCCATATATGG
TAAAAGTTTTGAACGCGACTTGAGAGCGGAGAGCATTGCGGCTGATAAGGTTTTAGCGCTAAGCGGGCTT
TATAAAACGGGCTGCGGGACCAGTTTTCATATCACTACCGTTTGAGTTCTTGTGCTGTGTGGATACTCCT
CCCGACACAAAGCCGCTCCATCAGCCAGCAGTCGTCTAATCCAGAGACCCCGGATCGGGGTACCCAACAT
GGACGCACAAACACGACGACGTGAGCGTCGCGCTGAGAAACAAGCTCAATGGAAAGCTGCAAACGGTGGA
TCTCCTCCAAGCTTGAATTCTATGTACCCATACGATGTTCCAGATTACGCTATGTCCACGGAGCGTGAGC
TGGCTCCCGGTGGGCCAGCTCAGCTCCATCCGCACACGCTGCCGCTGACTTTTCCGGATCTCCAGATGAC
CTCCACCGTGGGCATCATTGGGAAAGTCTACGAGTCACAGTGGACCCCCTCGCCCACTCGGCCTCAGAGT
CCCTCTCAGGCGCAGACTAGCTTCGACACGCTCACATCACCACCAGCGCCCGGCTCGTCGGTCAATCCCA
CCGCCGTCACCAGCCCAAGTGCCCAGAATGTGGCCGCTGGTGGAGCAACTGTGGCCGGTGCAGCAGCAAC
TGCCGCCCAGGTGGCCTCCGCCTTGGGTGCCACCACCGGCAGCGTGACGCCAGCAATTGCCACCGCAACG
CCAGCCACGCAGCCGGATATGCCCGTCTTTACGTGTCCACGACGCCCGAATCTCGGACGAGAGGGTCGCC
CGATTGTGCTGCGCGCCAATCACTTCCAGGTGACAATGCCGCGTGGCTATGTGCATCACTATGACATCAA
TATACAGCCGGACAAGTGTCCGCGAAAGGTGAACCGTGAGATTATCGAGACTATGGTGCATGCCTATAGC
AAGATCTTCGGAGTGCTCAAGCCGGTGTTCGATGGTCGCAACAATCTGTATACCCGCGATCCCCTGCCCA
TTGGCAACGAGCGTCTAGAGCTGGAGGTTACTCTACCCGGCGAGGGCAAAGATCGAATCTTTCGCGTGAC
GATCAAGTGGCAGGCTCAGGTCTCGCTCTTCAATTTGGAGGAAGCTCTCGAAGGCCGCACGCGGCAGATA
CCCTATGATGCCATTTTGGCGCTCGATGTGGTCATGCGCCATCTGCCCAGCATGACGTACACGCCAGTGG
GACGTAGCTTCTTCAGTTCCCCGGAGGGTTACTACCATCCCCTGGGTGGTGGACGCGAGGTTTGGTTCGG
TTTCCATCAGAGCGCAAGGCCCTCGCAGTGGAAGATGATGCTCAATATCGATGTCTCGGCCACCGCTTTC
TACAAGGCTCAACCAGTCATTGACTTCATGTGCGAGGTGCTGGACATTCGCGACATCAACGAGCAGCGCA
AACCGCTCACCGATTCGCAGCGCGTCAAGTTCACCAAAGAAATTAAAGGCCTGAAGATCGAGATCACCCA
CTGCGGCCAGATGCGTCGCAAGTATCGTGTGTGCAACGTCACTCGCCGCCCCGCTCAGATGCAATCATTC
CCACTGCAGCTGGAGAACGGACAGACCGTAGAGTGCACCGTGGCCAAGTACTTCCTGGACAAGTACCGCA
TGAAATTGCGCTACCCGCACTTGCCCTGCCTGCAGGTTGGCCAAGAGCACAAGCACACTTACCTGCCTCT
AGAGGTGTGCAACATTGTGGCCGGACAGCGGTGCATTAAAAAGCTGACCGATATGCAGACGTCGACCATG
ATCAAGGCCACAGCTCGTTCAGCTCCGGATCGTGAGCGTGAGATTAACAACTTGGTAAAGCGCGCCGACT
TCAACAACGATTCGTATGTGCAAGAGTTTGGCCTGACCATCTCCAATTCGATGATGGAGGTACGAGGACG
CGTCTTGCCTCCTCCCAAGCTTCAGTATGGGGGACGTGTGTCTACCGGCCTCACCGGCCAGCAGCTGTTC
CCGCCACAGAACAAGGTGAGCTTGGCCTCGCCCAACCAGGGTGTATGGGATATGCGAGGCAAGCAGTTCT
TCACTGGCGTCGAGATCCGCATCTGGGCCATCGCCTGTTTTGCCCCACAGCGCACGGTGCGCGAGGATGC
GCTGCGTAATTTCACCCAGCAGCTGCAGAAGATCTCAAACGATGCAGGCATGCCGATAATTGGACAGCCG
TGCTTCTGTAAGTACGCCACCGGGCCGGATCAAGTGGAACCCATGTTCCGTTACCTGAAGATCACCTTCC
CCGGCCTGCAACTCGTCGTGGTTGTGCTGCCCGGCAAGACTCCAGTATACGCCGAGGTGAAGCGTGTAGG
TGACACCGTTCTGGGTATGGCCACCCAGTGTGTGCAGGCCAAGAACGTGAACAAGACATCGCCACAGACG
CTCTCTAATCTGTGTCTGAAGATCAACGTCAAGTTGGGCGGCATCAATTCAATTCTGGTCCCCTCCATTC
GGCCAAAGGTCTTCAATGAGCCGGTCGCCTTTTTGGGTGCCGATGTGACACACCCACCAGCTGGCGACAA
CAAGAAACCATCGATTGCCGCCGTCGTGGGCTCCATGGATGCCCATCCATCGCGGTATGCCGCCACCGTT
CGCGTACAGCAGCACCGACAGGAGATCATCCAGGAGCTGAGCAGCATGGTGCGCGAGCTGTTGATCATGT
TCTACAAGTCGACGGGCGGCTACAAGCCCCACCGCATCATACTCTATCGTGACGGAGTCTCCGAGGGACA
ATTCCCACATGTCCTGCAACACGAATTGACCGCCATTCGCGAGGCCTGCATTAAGCTAGAGCCAGAGTAT
CGGCCGGGCATCACATTCATTGTGGTGCAGAAGCGCCATCACACTCGACTCTTCTGCGCGGAGAAGAAGG
AGCAGAGCGGCAAATCGGGCAATATTCCCGCAGGCACCACCGTCGATGTGGGCATCACACATCCCACCGA
ATTTGATTTCTATCTATGCAGCCATCAGGGCATCCAGGGCACCAGTCGCCCCTCGCACTACCACGTTCTG
TGGGACGACAATCACTTTGACTCGGACGAGCTGCAGTGCCTCACGTATCAGCTATGCCGTACGTACGTGC
GCTGCACCCGATCCGTCAGTATACCGGCGCCAGCCTACTACGCCCATTTAGTGGCCTTCCGTGCCAGATA
TCATCTGGTGGAGAAGGAGCACGATTCGGGCGAGGGTTCGCACCAGAGCGGCTGCTCAGAGGATCGTACG
CCAGGTGCCATGGCCAGGGCCATCACTGTGCACGCGGATACCAAGAAGGTCATGTACTTTGCCTAACTCG
AGTCTAGAGGGCCCGCGGTTCGAAGGTAAGCCTATCCCTAACCCTCTCCTCGGTCTCGATTCTACGCGTA
CCGGTCATCATCACCATCACCATTGAGTTTAAACCCGCTGATCAGCCTCGACTGTGCCTTCTAAGGCCTG
AGCTCGCTGATCAGCCTCGATCGAGGATCCAGACATGATAAGATACATTGATGAGTTTGGACAAACCACA
ACTAGAATGCAGTGAAAAAAATGCTTTATTTGTGAAATTTGTGATGCTATTGCTTTATTTGTAACCATTA
TAAGCTGCAATAAACAAGTTAACAACAACAATTGCATTCATTTTATGTTTCAGGTTCAGGGGGAGGTGTG
GGAGGTTTTTTAAAGCAAGTAAAACCTCTACAAATGTGGTATGGCTGATTATGATCAGTCGACCGATGCC
CTTGAGAGCCTTCAACCCAGTCAGCTCCTTCCGGTGGGCGCGGGGCATGACTATCGTCGCCGCACTTATG
ACTGTCTTCTTTATCATGCAACTCGTAGGACAGGTGCCGGCAGCGCTCTGGGTCATTTTCGGCGAGGACC
GCTTTCGCTGGAGCGCGACGATGATCGGCCTGTCGCTTGCGGTATTCGGAATCTTGCACGCCCTCGCTCA
AGCCTTCGTCACTGGTCCCGCCACCAAACGTTTCGGCGAGAAGCAGGCCATTATCGCCGGCATGGCGGCC
GACGCGCTGGGCTACGTCTTGCTGGCGTTCGCGACGCGAGGCTGGATGGCCTTCCCCATTATGATTCTTC
TCGCTTCCGGCGGCATCGGGATGCCCGCGTTGCAGGCCATGCTGTCCAGGCAGGTAGATGACGACCATCA
GGGACAGCTTCAAGGATCGCTCGCGGCTCTTACCAGCCAGCAAAAGGCCAGGAACCGTAAAAAGGCCGCG
TTGCTGGCGTTTTTCCATAGGCTCCGCCCCCCTGACGAGCATCACAAAAATCGACGCTCAAGTCAGAGGT
GGCGAAACCCGACAGGACTATAAAGATACCAGGCGTTTCCCCCTGGAAGCTCCCTCGTGCGCTCTCCTGT
TCCGACCCTGCCGCTTACCGGATACCTGTCCGCCTTTCTCCCTTCGGGAAGCGTGGCGCTTTCTCAATGC
TCACGCTGTAGGTATCTCAGTTCGGTGTAGGTCGTTCGCTCCAAGCTGGGCTGTGTGCACGAACCCCCCG
TTCAGCCCGACCGCTGCGCCTTATCCGGTAACTATCGTCTTGAGTCCAACCCGGTAAGACACGACTTATC
GCCACTGGCAGCAGCCACTGGTAACAGGATTAGCAGAGCGAGGTATGTAGGCGGTGCTACAGAGTTCTTG
AAGTGGTGGCCTAACTACGGCTACACTAGAAGGACAGTATTTGGTATCTGCGCTCTGCTGAAGCCAGTTA
CCTTCGGAAAAAGAGTTGGTAGCTCTTGATCCGGCAAACAAACCACCGCTGGTAGCGGTGGTTTTTTTGT
TTGCAAGCAGCAGATTACGCGCAGAAAAAAAGGATCTCAAGAAGATCCTTTGATCTTTTCTACGGGGTCT
GACGCTCAGTGGAACGAAAACTCACGTTAAGGGATTTTGGTCATGAGATTATCAAAAAGGATCTTCACCT
AGATCCTTTTAAATTAAAAATGAAGTTTTAAATCAATCTAAAGTATATATGAGTAAACTTGGTCTGACAG
TTACCAATGCTTAATCAGTGAGGCACCTATCTCAGCGATCTGTCTATTTCGTTCATCCATAGTTGCCTGA
CTCCCCGTCGTGTAGATAACTACGATACGGGAGGGCTTACCATCTGGCCCCAGTGCTGCAATGATACCGC
GAGACCCACGCTCACCGGCTCCAGATTTATCAGCAATAAACCAGCCAGCCGGAAGGGCCGAGCGCAGAAG
TGGTCCTGCAACTTTATCCGCCTCCATCCAGTCTATTAATTGTTGCCGGGAAGCTAGAGTAAGTAGTTCG
CCAGTTAATAGTTTGCGCAACGTTGTTGCCATTGCTGCAGGCATCGTGGTGTCACGCTCGTCGTTTGGTA
TGGCTTCATTCAGCTCCGGTTCCCAACGATCAAGGCGAGTTACATGATCCCCCATGTTGTGCAAAAAAGC
GGTTAGCTCCTTCGGTCCTCCGATCGTTGTCAGAAGTAAGTTGGCCGCAGTGTTATCACTCATGGTTATG
GCAGCACTGCATAATTCTCTTACTGTCATGCCATCCGTAAGATGCTTTTCTGTGACTGGTGAGTACTCAA
CCAAGTCATTCTGAGAATAGTGTATGCGGCGACCGAGTTGCTCTTGCCCGGCGTCAACACGGGATAATAC
CGCGCCACATAGCAGAACTTTAAAAGTGCTCATCATTGGAAAACGTTCTTCGGGGCGAAAACTCTCAAGG
ATCTTACCGCTGTTGAGATCCAGTTCGATGTAACCCACTCGTGCACCCAACTGATCTTCAGCATCTTTTA
CTTTCACCAGCGTTTCTGGGTGAGCAAAAACAGGAAGGCAAAATGCCGCAAAAAAGGGAATAAGGGCGAC
ACGGAAATGTTGAATACTCATACTCTTCCTTTTTCAATATTATTGAAGCATTTATCAGGGTTATTGTCTC
ATGAGCGGATACATATTTGAATGTATTTAGAAAAATAAACAAATAGGGGTTCCGCGCACATTTCCCCGAA
AAGTGCCACCTGACGTCTAAGAAACCATTATTATCATGACATTAACCTATAAAAATAGGCGTATCACGAG
GCCCTTTCGT
